Addgene plasmid #35068: BRCA1-(360-498)
Depositing lab: Cheryl Arrowsmith. Depositing organization: University Health Network. Publication: Characterization of segments from the central region of BRCA1: an intrinsically disordered scaffold for multiple protein-protein and protein-DNA interactions?. Mark WY, Liao JC, Lu Y, Ayed A, Laister R, Szymczyna B, Chakrabartty A, Arrowsmith CH. J Mol Biol. 2005 Jan 14;345(2):275-87. 10.1016/j.jmb.2004.10.045 PubMed 15571721.
Backbone
  Vector backbone: pET15b
  Backbone manufacturer: Novagen
  Backbone size w/o insert (bp): 5700
  Vector type: Bacterial Expression
Growth in bacteria
  Bacterial resistance: Ampicillin, 100 μg/mL
  Growth temperature: 37°C
  Growth strain: DH5alpha
  Copy number: High Copy
Gene/Insert
  Gene/Insert name: BRCA1
  Species: H. sapiens (human)
  Insert size (bp): 414
  Mutation: Contains aa 498-360
  Entrez Gene: BRCA1 (a.k.a. BRCAI, BRCC1, BROVCA1, FANCS, IRIS, PNCA4, PPP1R53, PSCP, RNF53)
  Promoter: T7
  Tag / fusion protein: His (N terminal on backbone)
  Cloning method: Restriction Enzyme; 5′ cloning site NdeI (not destroyed); 3′ cloning site BamHI (not destroyed)
  Sequencing primers: 5′ T7; 3′ T7-term
Terms and licenses: Academic/Nonprofit Terms; Industry Terms: Not Available to Industry
Depositor comments: Protein expression in BL21DE3-Gold. Induce culture at OD600=0.8 with 0.5mM IPTG, 37oC for 3 hours.
How to cite: BRCA1-(360-498) was a gift from Cheryl Arrowsmith (Addgene plasmid # 35068 ; http://n2t.net/addgene:35068 ; RRID:Addgene_35068)
