[The description below was written by a language model from this plasmid's Addgene catalogue record.]
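Description:
BRCA1-(360-498) is a bacterial expression plasmid built on the Novagen pET15b backbone (about 5.7 kb without insert) that carries a 414 bp fragment of human BRCA1 encoding residues 360 to 498, a segment from the central region of the protein. The mutation field lists the range as "498-360", which appears to be the same interval written in reverse. The fragment was inserted by restriction cloning between NdeI and BamHI, both of which remain intact. This places it in frame behind the backbone-encoded N-terminal His tag, so the product can be recovered by immobilised metal affinity chromatography. The plasmid is selected with ampicillin, is recorded as high copy, and is propagated in a standard cloning strain, DH5alpha.

Expression is driven by the T7 promoter, so transcription depends on T7 RNA polymerase. The cloning host lacks this polymerase, whereas a DE3 lysogen supplies it under IPTG-inducible control. The depositor notes accordingly specify a BL21(DE3)-type strain for protein production. The insert can be sequence-verified from both sides using the T7 promoter and T7 terminator primer sites.

No feature table accompanies the record, so elements such as the origin of replication or any tag cleavage site are not documented here beyond what the backbone name implies. The associated publication characterises segments of the BRCA1 central region as an intrinsically disordered scaffold for protein-protein and protein-DNA interactions. This suggests the construct is meant for producing the isolated recombinant fragment for biophysical, structural and binding studies.
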