>Addgene plasmid #35068 | BRCA1-(360-498) | addgene partial sequence | sequence record 45070 | T7 5'-TAATACGACTCACTATAGGG-3'
ATTCCCTCTGAATATTTTGTTTACTTTAAGAAGGAGATATACCATGGGCAGCAGCCATCATCATCATCAT
CACAGCAGCGGCCTGGTGCCGCGCGGCAGCCATATGTGCTCAGAGAATCCTAGAGATACTGAAGATGTTC
CTTGGATAACACTAAATAGCAGCATTCAGAAAGTTAATGAGTGGTTTTCCAGAAGTGATGAACTGTTAGG
TTCTGATGACTCACATGATGGGGAGTCTGAATCAAATGCCAAAGTAGCTGATGTATTGGACGTTCTAAAT
GAGGTAGATGAATATTCTGGTTCTTCAGAGAAAATAGACTTACTGGCCAGTGATCCTCATGAGGCTTTAA
TATGTAAAAGTGAAAGAGTTCACTCCAAATCAGTAGAGAGTAATATTGAAGACAAAATATTTGGGAAAAC
CTATCGGAAGAAGGCAAGCCTCCCCAACTTAAGCCATGTAACTGAAAATCTAATTATAGGAGCATTTGTT
ACTGAGCCACAGATAATACAAGAGCGTCCCCTCTAAGGATCCGGCTGCTAACAAAGCCCGAAAGGAAGCT
GAGTTGGCTGCTGCCACCGCTGAGCAATAACTAGCATAACCCCTTGGGGCCTCTAAACGGGTCTTGAGGG
GTTTTTTGCTGAAAGGAGGAACTATATCCGGATATCCCGCAAGAGGCCCGGCAGTACCGGCATAACCAAG
CCTATGCCTACAGCATCCAGGGTGACGGTGCCGAGGATGACGATGAGCGCATTGTTAGATTTCATACACG
GTGCCTGACTGCGTTAGCAATTTAACTGTGATAAACTACCGCATTAAAGCTTATCGATGATAAGCTGTCA
AACATGAGAATTCTTGAAGACGAAAGGGCCTCGTGATACGCCTATTTTTAT
